Addgene plasmid #180373: MSCV-Arkadia C946S H948L
Purpose: expressing mouse Arkadia (isoform 3) C946S H948L E3 ligase dead mutant proteins
Depositing lab: Dan Littman. Depositing organization: NYU Grossman School of Medicine. Publication: Arkadia-SKI/SnoN signaling differentially regulates TGF-beta-induced iTreg and Th17 cell differentiation. Xu H, Wu L, Nguyen HH, Mesa KR, Raghavan V, Episkopou V, Littman DR. J Exp Med. 2021 Nov 1;218(11). pii: 212614. doi: 10.1084/jem.20210777. Epub 2021 Sep 2. PubMed 34473197.
Backbone
  Vector backbone: MSCV-IRES-Thy1.1 DEST
  Backbone size w/o insert (bp): 6395
  Vector type: Mammalian Expression, Retroviral
Growth in bacteria
  Bacterial resistance: Ampicillin, 100 μg/mL
  Growth temperature: 37°C
  Growth strain: NEB Stable ; Stbl3
  Copy number: High Copy
Gene/Insert
  Gene/Insert name: Arkadia (alt name: RNF111)
  Species: M. musculus (mouse)
  Mutation: C946S H948L
  Entrez Gene: Rnf111 (a.k.a. ARK, Arkadia)
  Promoter: LTR promoter
  Cloning method: Restriction Enzyme; 5′ cloning site BamHI sticky end to 5' of Arkadia and BglII sticky end of MSCV (destroyed during cloning); 3′ cloning site SalI (not destroyed)
  Sequencing primers: 5′ CGTCTCTCCCCCTTGAACCT; 3′ GGGGCGGAATTCGATATCAAGCT
Terms and licenses: Academic/Nonprofit Terms; Industry Terms: Not Available to Industry
Depositor comments: Plasmid contains Arkadia isoform 3 Please note: Plasmid contains a D454N mutation in Arkadia. This mutation is not known to affect plasmid function.
How to cite: MSCV-Arkadia C946S H948L was a gift from Dan Littman (Addgene plasmid # 180373 ; http://n2t.net/addgene:180373 ; RRID:Addgene_180373)
