[The description below was written by a language model from this plasmid's Addgene catalogue record and pLannotate feature annotations shown in this document.]
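Description:
MSCV-Arkadia C946S H948L is a 9.2 kb gammaretroviral expression plasmid built on the MSCV-IRES-Thy1.1 DEST backbone, designed for stable delivery of a catalytically inactive mouse E3 ubiquitin ligase into mammalian cells. It is propagated in E. coli through a high-copy ColE1/pUC-type origin and selected with ampicillin via the β-lactamase gene. The recommended hosts are recombination-deficient strains, which is consistent with the repeated LTR sequences. Small remnants of lac, rop, bom, tetracycline-resistance and env sequences in the bacterial portion are non-functional backbone fragments.

The proviral unit is flanked by murine embryonic stem cell virus 5' and 3' LTRs. It contains the MESV Ψ packaging signal and a truncated, start-codon-less gag segment that promotes encapsidation of the transcript when gag-pol and env are supplied in trans by packaging cells. The 5' LTR drives a bicistronic transcript. The first cistron is mouse Arkadia (Rnf111, isoform 3), cloned by restriction ligation rather than Gateway recombination, although a residual attB2 site remains downstream. The second cistron is the surface marker Thy1.1 (CD90.1), translated from an EMCV IRES, which allows transduced cells to be identified or sorted by antibody staining.

The insert carries the C946S and H948L substitutions, which the depositor describes as abolishing E3 ligase activity. It also has an incidental D454N change that is not known to affect function. Arkadia normally enhances TGF-β/SMAD signalling by targeting negative regulators for degradation. This mutant therefore serves as a ligase-dead control or comparison for the wild-type protein, and the associated work examined Arkadia-SKI/SnoN signalling in TGF-β-induced iTreg and Th17 cell differentiation.
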