Features (pLannotate 1.2.2; 22 found; start..end, strand, type, name):
    574..915     +  misc_feature   MESV Ψ: packaging signal of murine embryonic stem cell virus
    982..1398    +  CDS            gag (truncated): truncated Moloney murine leukemia virus (MMLV) gag gene lacking the start codon
   1411..4350    +  CDS            Rnf111: RN111_MOUSE - Experimental evidence at protein level: Swiss-Prot protein existence level 1. E3 ubiquitin-protein ligase required for mesoderm patterning during embryonic development (PubMed:11298452). Acts as an enhancer of the transcriptional responses of the SMAD2/SMAD3 effectors, which are activated downstream of BMP (PubMed:14657019). Acts by mediating ubiquitination and degradation of SMAD inhibitors such as SMAD7, inducing their proteasomal degradation and thereby enhancing the transcriptional activity of TGF-beta and BMP (PubMed:14657019). In addition to enhance transcription of SMAD2/S
   4402..4426    -  protein_bind   attB2: mutant version of attB; recombination site for the Gateway® BP reaction BP Clonase™
   4432..4462    -  misc_feature   MCS (fragment): pBluescript multiple cloning site
   4564..5026    +  misc_feature   IRES: internal ribosome entry site (IRES) of the encephalomyocarditis virus (EMCV)
   5038..5056    +  intron         CMV intron (fragment): modified intron A from human cytomegalovirus
   5076..5564    +  CDS            Thy1.1: mouse GPI-anchored cell surface glycoprotein of the immunoglobulin superfamily This allele of Thy1 is also known as CD90.1.
   5620..6134    +  LTR            3' LTR: 3' long terminal repeat from murine embryonic stem cell virus
   6296..6312    -  protein_bind   lac operator: The lac repressor binds to the lac operator to inhibit transcription in E. coli. This inhibition can be relieved by adding lactose or isopropyl-β-D-thiogalactopyranoside (IPTG). lac repressor encoded by lacI
   6320..6350    -  promoter       lac promoter: promoter for the E. coli lac operon
   6365..6386    -  protein_bind   CAP binding site: CAP binding activates transcription in the presence of cAMP. E. coli catabolite activator protein
   6399..6491    -  CDS            lacI (fragment): lac repressor; lacI; The lac repressor binds to the lac operator to inhibit transcription in E. coli. This inhibition can be relieved by adding lactose or isopropyl-β-D-thiogalactopyranoside (IPTG).
   6674..7262    -  rep_origin     ori: high-copy-number ColE1/pMB1/pBR322/pUC origin of replication
   7433..8293    -  CDS            AmpR: β-lactamase; bla; confers resistance to ampicillin, carbenicillin, and related antibiotics
   8294..8398    -  promoter       AmpR promoter: bla
   8493..8528    +  CDS            rop (fragment): Rop protein, which maintains plasmids at low copy number; rop
   8630..8729    +  misc_feature   bom (fragment): basis of mobility region from pBR322
   8735..8884    -  CDS            lacZα (fragment): LacZα fragment of β-galactosidase; lacZ fragment
   8884..9085    -  CDS            TcR (fragment): tetracycline efflux protein; tet; confers resistance to tetracycline
   9086..9184    +  CDS            env (fragment): murine leukemia virus gPr80 envelope polyprotein precursor; env; proteolytically cleaved into gp70SU and p15TM subunits
   9226..510     +  LTR            5' LTR (across the origin): 5' long terminal repeat from murine embryonic stem cell virus
>Addgene plasmid #180373 | MSCV-Arkadia C946S H948L | addgene full sequence | sequence record 364062 | Addgene NGS Result
GACCCCACCTGTAGGTTTGGCAAGCTAGCTTAAGTAACGCCATTTTGCAAGGCATGGAAAATACATAACT
GAGAATAGAGAAGTTCAGATCAAGGTTAGGAACAGAGAGACAGCAGAATATGGGCCAAACAGGATATCTG
TGGTAAGCAGTTCCTGCCCCGGCTCAGGGCCAAGAACAGATGGTCCCCAGATGCGGTCCCGCCCTCAGCA
GTTTCTAGAGAACCATCAGATGTTTCCAGGGTGCCCCAAGGACCTGAAATGACCCTGTGCCTTATTTGAA
CTAACCAATCAGTTCGCTTCTCGCTTCTGTTCGCGCGCTTCTGCTCCCCGAGCTCAATAAAAGAGCCCAC
AACCCCTCACTCGGCGCGCCAGTCCTCCGATAGACTGCGTCGCCCGGGTACCCGTATTCCCAATAAAGCC
TCTTGCTGTTTGCATCCGAATCGTGGACTCGCTGATCCTTGGGAGGGTCTCCTCAGATTGATTGACTGCC
CACCTCGGGGGTCTTTCATTTGGAGGTTCCACCGAGATTTGGAGACCCCTGCCCAGGGACCACCGACCCC
CCCGCCGGGAGGTAAGCTGGCCAGCGGTCGTTTCGTGTCTGTCTCTGTCTTTGTGCGTGTTTGTGCCGGC
ATCTAATGTTTGCGCCTGCGTCTGTACTAGTTAGCTAACTAGCTCTGTATCTGGCGGACCCGTGGTGGAA
CTGACGAGTTCTGAACACCCGGCCGCAACCCTGGGAGACGTCCCAGGGACTTTGGGGGCCGTTTTTGTGG
CCCGACCTGAGGAAGGGAGTCGATGTGGAATCCGACCCCGTCAGGATATGTGGTTCTGGTAGGAGACGAG
AACCTAAAACAGTTCCCGCCTCCGTCTGAATTTTTGCTTTCGGTTTGGAACCGAAGCCGCGCGTCTTGTC
TGCTGCAGCGCTGCAGCATCGTTCTGTGTTGTCTCTGTCTGACTGTGTTTCTGTATTTGTCTGAAAATTA
GGGCCAGACTGTTACCACTCCCTTAAGTTTGACCTTAGGTCACTGGAAAGATGTCGAGCGGATCGCTCAC
AACCAGTCGGTAGATGTCAAGAAGAGACGTTGGGTTACCTTCTGCTCTGCAGAATGGCCAACCTTTAACG
TCGGATGGCCGCGAGACGGCACCTTTAACCGAGACCTCATCACCCAGGTTAAGATCAAGGTCTTTTCACC
TGGCCCGCATGGACACCCAGACCAGGTCCCCTACATCGTGACCTGGGAAGCCTTGGCTTTTGACCCCCCT
CCCTGGGTCAAGCCCTTTGTACACCCTAAGCCTCCGCCTCCTCTTCCTCCATCCGCCCCGTCTCTCCCCC
TTGAACCTCCTCGTTCGACCCCGCCTCGATCCTCCCTTTATCCAGCCCTCACTCCTTCTCTAGGCGCCGG
AATTAGATCCATGTCTCAATGGACTCCTGAATTTAACGAGCTCTACACCCTAAAAGTGGCTATGAAGAGT
GGGACTCCTGATGCGCCCACTACACAGGAGAGTCTGAAGGCGGTCCTTCTGCACCCACAGCCCCTAGGGG
CCACCAAGAGCTTCCCTGCAGAAGTGGAGATGATTAATAGCAAAGTGGGGAATGAATTCTCTCATCTGTG
TGATGATTCTCAAAAACAAGAGAAGGACATGACTGGCAACCAGCAAGAACAAGAAAAAAGTGGTGTTGTG
AGAAAAAAGCGCAAAAGCCAGCAGGCTGGCCCCTCATATGTGCAGAACTGTGTCAAAGAAAATCAGGAAA
TCCTAGGGCGCAGACAACAGCTAGAGACACCGAGTGATGAGGATAATGACTCTTCCTTAAGTGAGTGTCT
GTCTTCTCCCTCATCTAGTCTCCATTTTGGGGGCTCTGATACAGTGACTTCAGATGAGGATAAAGAAGTC
TCGGTGAGACATACCCAGCCTGTTCTGAGTGCTAAAAGTAGAAGTCACAGTGCAAGGTCTCACAAGTGGC
CTCGAACTGAGGCAGATCCTGTGCCAAGTTTGTTAATGAAAAGACCTTGTTTTCATGGCAGTGCACTAAG
GAGAGTCACATGCAGAAAGAGGCTGGTGAAGAGCAGCTCCTCGCAGAGGACACAGAAGCAGAAGGAGAGG
ATGCTAGTGCAGAGGAAGAAGCGGGAGGCGCTAGCTCAGAGGAAGTATGCTCTTCTCTCCAGCTCCAGTA
GCTCCAGTGAGAATGACCTCAGCAGCGATTCCTCGTCCAGCTCCTCCACCGATGGAGAAGAGGACCTGTG
TGCATCTGCCAGTGAGAACCCCAGCAACCCCGCTGCTCCCTCAGGAAGTATTGATGAAGATGTTGTGGTG
ATAGAAGCCTCCTTCACTCCCCAGGTCACTGCCAATGAAGAAATTAATGTTACCTCAACTGACAGTGAAG
TGGAGATTGTTACAGTTGGAGAAAGCTATCGGTCTCGTTCAACCCTTGGACACTCCAGATCTCATTGGAG
CCAAGGTTCAAGTTCGCATACAGGACGGCCACAGGAGTCTCGAAACCGCAGTAGGATCTCTACTGTTATA
CAGCCCCTGAGGCAGAATGCAGCAGAAGTTGTGGACCTTACTGTTGATGAAGATGAACCTACTATAGTAC
CAACCACTTCTGCTAGAATGGACTCACAAACTACTAGTGCTTCCATTAACAATTCAAATCCATCTACCTC
TGAGCAAGCCTCTGATACTACTTCAACTGTGGCCAGTAGCCAGCCTTCCACAGTGTCAGAGACTGAAGCT
ACTCTTACAAGCAATAGTGCAACTGGTTCTTCTGTGGGCAATGACGTGAGGAGAACTGCATCTAGTGCTG
TCCCAGAAAGTGGTCCTCCTGCAATGCCAAGGCTACCTTCTTGCTGCCCCCAGCACTCACCATGTGGAGG
GACATCACAGAGCCATCATGCATTAGCACACCCACACTCAAGTTGTTTTCAGCAGCATGGCCACCATTTT
CAGCATCACCACCATCACCACCATACTCCCCACCCAGCTGTCCCAGTTTCTCCTTCCTTCAGTGACCCTG
CTTGCCCAGTGGAAAGACCTCAAGTACAGGCGCCTTGTGGAGCAAATAGCAGCTCTGGTTCCAGCTACCA
TGACCAGGCATTGCCAGTCGATCTGAGCAACAGTGCTCTCAGGACTCATGGAAGTGGGGGTTTCCATGGT
GCATCTGCTTTTGACCCCTGCTGCCCTGTCACATCTTCCCGGGCTGCAGTCTTTGGCCATCAGGCTGCTG
CTGCCCCGACTCAGCCATTATCAATAGATGGCTATGGCTCCAGCATGGTTGCCCAGCCCCAGCCCCAGCC
CCCTCCACAGCCTTCTCTTTCGTCATGTCGGCACTACATGCCACCTCCGTATGCTTCCTTGACAAGACCA
CTGCACCATCAAGCCTCAGCTTGCCATCACTCTCATGGAAATGCCCCTCCCCAGACTCAGCCTCCCCCTC
AAGTGGATTACGTGATTCCGCATCCTGTCCATGCTTTCCATTCTCAGATATCTTCTCATGCAGCATCTCA
CCCTGTGGCACCACCGCCGCCAACACATTTAGGCAGTACAGCGGCACCCATCCCTCAGCATCTTCCTCCT
GCTCACCAGCCGATTTCACACCATATTCCAGCCCCAGCACCTTCAGCCCAGAGACTGCACCCTCATGAAG
TGATGCAGAGGATGGAAGTTCAGAGGAGGAGGATGATGCAGCATCCAACGCGGGCACATGAACGGCCCCC
GCCCCATCCACATAGGATGCACCCAAACTATGGCCATGGGCATCATATTCATGTGCCTCAAACCATGTCT
TCACATCCTCGCCAGGCTCCAGAGAGAACTGCCTGGGAACTGGGGATTGAAGCTGGAGTAACTGCAGCTA
CCTACACACCTGGTGCTCTGCACCCTCACCTGGCCCATTACCACGCCCCGCCTCGACTTCATCACCTCCA
GTTAGGAGCACTTCCTTTAATGGTTCCTGACATGGCAGGCTATCCTCACATCCGTTATATTTCTTCAGGA
TTGGATGGAGCATCATTCAGAGGTCCTTTTAGGGGCAATTTTGAGGAATTGATTCATCTGGAAGAAAGAT
TAGGAAATGTCAATCGTGGAGCCTCCCAGGGAACAATTGAAAGATGCACATATCCACATAAATATAAAAA
GAGGAAACTGCACTGCAAACAAGATGGGGAAGAAGGGACTGAGGAAGACACAGAGGAAAAATGTACTATC
TGTTTGTCTATTTTAGAGGAAGGTGAAGATGTGAGGCGCCTTCCATCAATGTTGCTTTTCCACCAAGTGT
GTGTTGATCAGTGGCTGATCACCAATAAGAAGTGCCCCATATGCAGAGTGGACATCGAGGCCCAGCTGCC
AAGTGAAAGTTGAGTCGACTGGATCCGGTACCGAATTCGCGGCCGCACTCGAGATATCTAGACCCAGCTT
TCTTGTACAAAGTGGTTCGATGACGGTATCGATAAGCTTGATATCGAATTCCGCCCCCCCCCCTAACGTT
ACTGGCCGAAGCCGCTTGGAATAAGGCCGGTGTGCGTTTGTCTATATGTTATTTTCCACCATATTGCCGT
CTTTTGGCAATGTGAGGGCCCGGAAACCTGGCCCTGTCTTCTTGACGAGCATTCCTAGGGGTCTTTCCCC
TCTCGCCAAAGGAATGCAAGGTCTGTTGAATGTCGTGAAGGAAGCAGTTCCTCTGGAAGCTTCTTGAAGA
CAAACAACGTCTGTAGCGACCCTTTGCAGGCAGCGGAACCCCCCACCTGGCGACAGGTGCCTCTGCGGCC
AAAAGCCACGTGTATAAGATACACCTGCAAAGGCGGCACAACCCCAGTGCCACGTTGTGAGTTGGATAGT
TGTGGAAAGAGTCAAATGGCTCTCCTCAAGCGTATTCAACAAGGGGCTGAAGGATGCCCAGAAGGTACCC
CATTGTATGGGATCTGATCTGGGGCCTCGGTGCACATGCTTTACATGTGTTTAGTCGAGGTTAAAAAAAC
GTCTAGGCCCCCCGAACCACGGGGACGTGGTTTTCCTTTGAAAAACACGATGATAATATGGCCACAACCA
TGGGTCTTTTCTGCAGTCACCGTCCTCGAGGCACCATGAACCCAGCCATCAGCGTCGCTCTCCTGCTCTC
AGTCTTGCAGGTGTCCCGAGGGCAGAAGGTGACCAGCCTGACAGCCTGCCTGGTGAACCAAAACCTTCGC
CTGGACTGCCGCCATGAGAATAACACCAAGGATAACTCCATCCAGCATGAGTTCAGCCTGACCCGAGAGA
AGAGGAAGCACGTGCTCTCAGGCACCCTTGGGATACCCGAGCACACGTACCGCTCCCGCGTCACCCTCTC
CAACCAGCCCTATATCAAGGTCCTTACCCTAGCCAACTTCACCACCAAGGATGAGGGCGACTACTTTTGT
GAGCTTCGCGTCTCGGGCGCGAATCCCATGAGCTCCAATAAAAGTATCAGTGTGTATAGAGACAAGCTGG
TCAAGTGTGGCGGCATAAGCCTGCTGGTTCAGAACACATCCTGGATGCTGCTGCTGCTGCTTTCCCTCTC
CCTCCTCCAAGCCCTGGACTTCATTTCTCTGTGACGCGTAGAATTCGATAAAATAAAAGATTTTATTTAG
TCTCCAGAAAAAGGGGGGAATGAAAGACCCCACCTGTAGGTTTGGCAAGCTAGCTTAAGTAACGCCATTT
TGCAAGGCATGGAAAATACATAACTGAGAATAGAGAAGTTCAGATCAAGGTTAGGAACAGAGAGACAGCA
GAATATGGGCCAAACAGGATATCTGTGGTAAGCAGTTCCTGCCCCGGCTCAGGGCCAAGAACAGATGGTC
CCCAGATGCGGTCCCGCCCTCAGCAGTTTCTAGAGAACCATCAGATGTTTCCAGGGTGCCCCAAGGACCT
GAAATGACCCTGTGCCTTATTTGAACTAACCAATCAGTTCGCTTCTCGCTTCTGTTCGCGCGCTTCTGCT
CCCCGAGCTCAATAAAAGAGCCCACAACCCCTCACTCGGCGCGCCAGTCCTCCGATAGACTGCGTCGCCC
GGGTACCCGTGTATCCAATAAACCCTCTTGCAGTTGCATCCGACTTGTGGTCTCGCTGTTCCTTGGGAGG
GTCTCCTCTGAGTGATTGACTACCCGTCAGCGGGGGTCTTTCATGGGTAACAGTTTCTTGAAGTTGGAGA
ACAACATTCTGAGGGTAGGAGTCGAATATTAAGTAATCCTGACTCAATTAGCCACTGTTTTGAATCCACA
TACTCCAATACTCCTGAAATAGTTCATTATGGACAGCGCAGAAAGAGCTGGGGAGAATTGTGAAATTGTT
ATCCGCTCACAATTCCACACAACATACGAGCCGGAAGCATAAAGTGTAAAGCCTGGGGTGCCTAATGAGT
GAGCTAACTCACATTAATTGCGTTGCGCTCACTGCCCGCTTTCCAGTCGGGAAACCTGTCGTGCCAGCTG
CATTAATGAATCGGCCAACGCGCGGGGAGAGGCGGTTTGCGTATTGGGCGCTCTTCCGCTTCCTCGCTCA
CTGACTCGCTGCGCTCGGTCGTTCGGCTGCGGCGAGCGGTATCAGCTCACTCAAAGGCGGTAATACGGTT
ATCCACAGAATCAGGGGATAACGCAGGAAAGAACATGTGAGCAAAAGGCCAGCAAAAGGCCAGGAACCGT
AAAAAGGCCGCGTTGCTGGCGTTTTTCCATAGGCTCCGCCCCCCTGACGAGCATCACAAAAATCGACGCT
CAAGTCAGAGGTGGCGAAACCCGACAGGACTATAAAGATACCAGGCGTTTCCCCCTGGAAGCTCCCTCGT
GCGCTCTCCTGTTCCGACCCTGCCGCTTACCGGATACCTGTCCGCCTTTCTCCCTTCGGGAAGCGTGGCG
CTTTCTCATAGCTCACGCTGTAGGTATCTCAGTTCGGTGTAGGTCGTTCGCTCCAAGCTGGGCTGTGTGC
ACGAACCCCCCGTTCAGCCCGACCGCTGCGCCTTATCCGGTAACTATCGTCTTGAGTCCAACCCGGTAAG
ACACGACTTATCGCCACTGGCAGCAGCCACTGGTAACAGGATTAGCAGAGCGAGGTATGTAGGCGGTGCT
ACAGAGTTCTTGAAGTGGTGGCCTAACTACGGCTACACTAGAAGAACAGTATTTGGTATCTGCGCTCTGC
TGAAGCCAGTTACCTTCGGAAAAAGAGTTGGTAGCTCTTGATCCGGCAAACAAACCACCGCTGGTAGCGG
TGGTTTTTTTGTTTGCAAGCAGCAGATTACGCGCAGAAAAAAAGGATCTCAAGAAGATCCTTTGATCTTT
TCTACGGGGTCTGACGCTCAGTGGAACGAAAACTCACGTTAAGGGATTTTGGTCATGAGATTATCAAAAA
GGATCTTCACCTAGATCCTTTTAAATTAAAAATGAAGTTTTAAATCAATCTAAAGTATATATGAGTAAAC
TTGGTCTGACAGTTACCAATGCTTAATCAGTGAGGCACCTATCTCAGCGATCTGTCTATTTCGTTCATCC
ATAGTTGCCTGACTCCCCGTCGTGTAGATAACTACGATACGGGAGGGCTTACCATCTGGCCCCAGTGCTG
CAATGATACCGCGAGACCCACGCTCACCGGCTCCAGATTTATCAGCAATAAACCAGCCAGCCGGAAGGGC
CGAGCGCAGAAGTGGTCCTGCAACTTTATCCGCCTCCATCCAGTCTATTAATTGTTGCCGGGAAGCTAGA
GTAAGTAGTTCGCCAGTTAATAGTTTGCGCAACGTTGTTGCCATTGCTACAGGCATCGTGGTGTCACGCT
CGTCGTTTGGTATGGCTTCATTCAGCTCCGGTTCCCAACGATCAAGGCGAGTTACATGATCCCCCATGTT
GTGCAAAAAAGCGGTTAGCTCCTTCGGTCCTCCGATCGTTGTCAGAAGTAAGTTGGCCGCAGTGTTATCA
CTCATGGTTATGGCAGCACTGCATAATTCTCTTACTGTCATGCCATCCGTAAGATGCTTTTCTGTGACTG
GTGAGTACTCAACCAAGTCATTCTGAGAATAGTGTATGCGGCGACCGAGTTGCTCTTGCCCGGCGTCAAT
ACGGGATAATACCGCGCCACATAGCAGAACTTTAAAAGTGCTCATCATTGGAAAACGTTCTTCGGGGCGA
AAACTCTCAAGGATCTTACCGCTGTTGAGATCCAGTTCGATGTAACCCACTCGTGCACCCAACTGATCTT
CAGCATCTTTTACTTTCACCAGCGTTTCTGGGTGAGCAAAAACAGGAAGGCAAAATGCCGCAAAAAAGGG
AATAAGGGCGACACGGAAATGTTGAATACTCATACTCTTCCTTTTTCAATATTATTGAAGCATTTATCAG
GGTTATTGTCTCATGAGCGGATACATATTTGAATGTATTTAGAAAAATAAACAAATAGGGGTTCCGCGCA
CATTTCCCCGAAAAGTGCCACCTGACGTCTAAGAAACCATTATTATCATGACATTAACCTATAAAAATAG
GCGTATCACGAGGCCCTTTCGTCTCGCGCGTTTCGGTGATGACGGTGAAAACCTCTGACACATGCAGCTC
CCGGAGACGGTCACAGCTTGTCTGTAAGCGGATGCCGGGAGCAGACAAGCCCGTCAGGGCGCGTCAGCGG
GTGTTGGCGGGTGTCGGGGCTGGCTTAACTATGCGGCATCAGAGCAGATTGTACTGAGAGTGCACCATAT
GCGGTGTGAAATACCGCACAGATGCGTAAGGAGAAAATACCGCATCAGGCGCCATTCGCCATTCAGGCTG
CGCAACTGTTGGGAAGGGCGATCGGTGCGGGCCTCTTCGCTATTACGCCAGCTGGCGAAAGGGGGATGTG
CTGCAAGGCGATTAAGTTGGGTAACGCCAGGGTTTTCCCAGTCACGACGTTGTAAAACGACGGCGCAAGG
AATGGTGCATGCAAGGAGATGGCGCCCAACAGTCCCCCGGCCACGGGGCCTGCCACCATACCCACGCCGA
AACAAGCGCTCATGAGCCCGAAGTGGCGAGCCCGATCTTCCCCATCGGTGATGTCGGCGATATAGGCGCC
AGCAACCGCACCTGTGGCGCCGGTGATGCCGGCCACGATGCGTCCGGCGTAGAGGCGATTAGTCCAATTT
GTTAAAGACAGGATATCAGTGGTCCAGGCTCTAGTTTTGACTCAACAATATCACCAGCTGAAGCCTATAG
AGTACGAGCCATAGATAAAATAAAAGATTTTATTTAGTCTCCAGAAAAAGGGGGGAATGAAA
