>Addgene plasmid #180373 | MSCV-Arkadia C946S H948L | depositor partial sequence | sequence record 350400 | sequencing primer: CGTCTCTCCCCCTTGAACCT
CTTTATCCAGCCCTCACTCCTTCTCTAGGCGCCGGAATTAGATCCATGTCTCAATGGACTCCTGAATTTA
ACGAGCTCTACACCCTAAAAGTGGCTATGAAGAGTGGGACTCCTGATGCGCCCACTACACAGGAGAGTCT
GAAGGCGGTCCTTCTGCACCCACAGCCCCTAGGGGCCACCAAGAGCTTCCCTGCAGAAGTGGAGATGATT
AATAGCAAAGTGGGGAATGAATTCTCTCATCTGTGTGATGATTCTCAAAAACAAGAGAAGGACATGACTG
GCAACCAGCAAGAACAAGAAAAAAGTGGTGTTGTGAGAAAAAAGCGCAAAAGCCAGCAGGCTGGCCCCTC
ATATGTGCAGAACTGTGTCAAAGAAAATCAGGAAATCCTAGGGCGCAGACAACAGCTAGAGACACCGAGT
GATGAGGATAATGACTCTTCCTTAAGTGAGTGTCTGTCTTCTCCCTCATCTAGTCTCCATTTTGGGGGCT
CTGATACAGTGACTTCAGATGAGGATAAAGAAGTCTCGGTGAGACATACCCAGCCTGTTCTGAGTGCTAA
AAGTAGAAGTCACAGTGCAAGGTCTCACAAGTGGCCTCGAACTGAGGCAGATCCTGTGCCAAGTTTGTTA
ATGAAAAGACCTTGTTTTCATGGCAGTGCACTAAGGAGAGTCACATGCAGAAAGAGGCTGGTGAAGAGCA
GCTCCTCGCAGAGGACACAGAAGCAGAAGGAGAGGATGCTAGTGCAGAGGAAGAAGCGGGAGGCGCTAGC
TCAGAGGAAGTATGCTCTTCTCTCCAGCTCCAGTAGCTCCAGTGAGAATGACCTCAGCAGCGATTCCTCG
TCCAGCTCCTCCACCGATGGAGAAGAGGACCTGTGTGCATCTGCCAGTGAGAACCCCAGCAACCCCGCTG
CTCCCTCAG
