>Addgene plasmid #180373 | MSCV-Arkadia C946S H948L | depositor partial sequence | sequence record 350401 | sequencing primer: GGGGCGGAATTCGATATCAAGCT
ACAGAAGCTGGGTCTAGATATCTCGAGTGCGGCCGCGAATTCGGTACCGGATCCAGTCGACTCAACTTTC
ACTTGGCAGCTGGGCCTCGATGTCCACTCTGCATATGGGGCACTTCTTATTGGTGATCAGCCACTGATCA
ACACACACTTGGTGGAAAAGCAACATTGATGGAAGGCGCCTCACATCTTCACCTTCCTCTAAAATAGACA
AACAGATAGTACATTTTTCCTCTGTGTCTTCCTCAGTCCCTTCTTCCCCATCTTGTTTGCAGTGCAGTTT
CCTCTTTTTATATTTATGTGGATATGTGCATCTTTCAATTGTTCCCTGGGAGGCTCCACGATTGACATTT
CCTAATCTTTCTTCCAGATGAATCAATTCCTCAAAATTGCCCCTAAAAGGACCTCTGAATGATGCTCCAT
CCAATCCTGAAGAAATATAACGGATGTGAGGATAGCCTGCCATGTCAGGAACCATTAAAGGAAGTGCTCC
TAACTGGAGGTGATGAAGTCGAGGCGGGGCGTGGTAATGGGCCAGGTGAGGGTGCAGAGCACCAGGTGTG
TAGGTAGCTGCAGTTACTCCAGCTTCAATCCCCAGTTCCCAGGCAGTTCTCTCTGGAGCCTGGCGAGGAT
GTGAAGACATGGTTTGAGGCACATGAATATGATGCCCATGGCCATAGTTTGGGTGCATCCTATGTGGATG
GGGCGGGGGCCGTTCATGTGCCCGCGTTGGATGCTGCATCATCCTCCTCCTCTGAACTTCCATCCTCTGC
ATCACTTCATGAGGGTGCAGTCTCTGGGCTGAAGGTGCTGGGGCTGGAATATGGTGTGAAATCGGCTGGT
GAGCA
